>Addgene plasmid #241122 | pDMJ2-SARS-CoV-2-Spike (XBB-2a) | addgene full sequence | sequence record 486245 | Addgene NGS Result
ATGTTCGTGTTTCTGGTTCTTCTTCCCCTGGTGTCTAGTCAGTGCGTCAACTTGATCACGCGAACACAGA
GCTACACCAATTCCTTTACACGAGGCGTCTACTATCCCGACAAGGTGTTCCGAAGCAGTGTTTTGCACTC
CACGCAGGACCTTTTCTTGCCCTTCTTCTCAAATGTGACTTGGTTTCATGCAATACACGTATCCGGGACT
AATGGCACTAAGAGATTCGACAATCCCGCCTTGCCTTTTAACGACGGCGTGTATTTTGCCAGTACAGAAA
AGAGCAATATTATCCGGGGATGGATCTTCGGCACGACTCTGGATAGTAAAACACAATCCCTGCTGATCGT
GAATAATGCGACAAACGTCGTCATAAAAGTCTGCGAGTTCCAGTTCTGCAACGACCCTTTCCTCGACGTG
TACCAGAAGAACAATAAATCTTGGATGGAAAGTGAGTTTCGCGTGTACTCCAGTGCAAATAACTGTACTT
TTGAGTACGTAAGCCAGCCTTTCCTGATGGACCTCGAAGGGAAAGAGGGGAACTTTAAGAACCTGCGCGA
ATTCGTGTTCAAGAACATCGACGGTTATTTTAAAATATACAGCAAGCACACCCCTATTAACCTGGGCAGA
GATTTGCCACAAGGTTTTAGCGCCCTGGAACCCCTCGTGGACCTTCCTATCGGCATCAACATCACGCGCT
TCCAAACTCTGCTCGCACTGCATCGGTCTTATCTGACCCCTGGAGATTCATCCTCAGGATGGACCGCGGG
TGCTGCTGCATATTATGTGGGATATCTGCAGCCTAGGACCTTCCTGCTCAAATACAACGAGAACGGCACC
ATCACTGACGCTGTTGATTGCGCGCTGGACCCATTGTCTGAAACCAAATGCACACTGAAAAGCTTCACAG
TCGAGAAGGGCATTTACCAGACGAGCAACTTCAGAGTTCAGCCCACAGAGAGCATCGTTCGCTTCCCCAA
CATTACCAATTTGTGCCCATTCGACGAGGTCTTTAACGCAACTACCTTTGCCAGTGTTTACGCCTGGAAC
AGGAAACGGATATCCAATTGCGTGGCCGATTACAGCGTAATCTACAATTTCGCTCCCTTTTTCGCCTTTA
AATGCTACGGTGTCTCCCCTACGAAGCTGAATGATCTGTGCTTTACTAATGTCTATGCGGACAGCTTCGT
TATTAGAGGTAACGAGGTCAGCCAAATCGCCCCAGGGCAGACTGGAAACATAGCCGACTACAATTACAAA
CTGCCAGATGATTTCACCGGCTGCGTCATCGCCTGGAACTCCAATAAGCTCGATAGTAAACCCAGCGGCA
ATTACAACTATCTCTATAGGCTGTTTCGAAAGAGCAAGCTGAAACCTTTTGAGCGGGACATTTCAACAGA
GATCTACCAGGCCGGAAACAAGCCCTGCAACGGGGTCGCCGGGAGCAATTGTTACAGCCCGCTGCAAAGC
TATGGATTTCGGCCGACTTACGGCGTTGGCCACCAGCCATATCGGGTGGTGGTGCTGTCATTTGAGCTGC
TTCATGCGCCTGCTACAGTATGTGGGCCTAAAAAGTCTACCAATCTGGTGAAAAATAAGTGCGTGAACTT
CAACTTCAATGGCCTCACCGGGACAGGCGTGTTGACAGAATCCAATAAGAAATTCCTGCCATTCCAGCAG
TTCGGCAGGGATATCGCAGACACGACCGATGCGGTGCGAGATCCCCAGACATTGGAGATTCTGGACATTA
CTCCTTGTTCTTTTGGAGGAGTGAGTGTTATTACTCCCGGCACAAATACCTCAAATCAAGTCGCTGTGCT
GTATCAAGGTGTAAACTGTACCGAGGTCCCCGTGGCTATTCACGCCGACCAGCTGACCCCAACATGGCGG
GTATACAGCACCGGTTCTAATGTATTCCAGACCAGAGCCGGCTGCCTCATTGGAGCCGAGTACGTGAACA
ACTCTTATGAATGTGATATACCGATTGGAGCAGGTATCTGCGCCTCTTATCAGACCCAGACAAAGAGCCA
CAGAAGGGCTAGGAGCGTGGCCTCCCAGTCCATAATCGCCTATACAATGTCACTGGGGGCTGAAAATTCA
GTGGCATACAGTAACAACTCTATCGCTATCCCCACAAATTTTACCATCTCTGTGACTACAGAGATCCTGC
CAGTGTCTATGACTAAAACCTCCGTGGACTGTACCATGTACATCTGTGGTGATAGCACCGAATGTTCCAA
CCTGCTCCTGCAGTACGGCAGCTTCTGCACACAGCTGAAGAGGGCACTGACAGGAATCGCCGTCGAACAG
GATAAGAACACTCAGGAGGTGTTTGCGCAGGTTAAGCAGATTTACAAGACGCCACCAATCAAGTACTTCG
GTGGGTTCAATTTCTCTCAAATTCTGCCTGATCCTTCTAAGCCATCTAAGCGGAGCTTTATAGAGGATTT
GCTCTTTAATAAGGTGACCCTCGCCGATGCTGGATTTATTAAGCAGTATGGCGACTGTTTGGGAGACATT
GCTGCTCGCGATCTGATATGTGCCCAGAAATTCAACGGGCTGACCGTACTCCCACCGCTGCTCACTGATG
AGATGATCGCACAATATACCAGCGCCCTGCTGGCCGGCACTATTACATCCGGCTGGACGTTCGGAGCAGG
AGCCGCACTGCAAATACCTTTTGCCATGCAGATGGCATATCGCTTCAATGGGATCGGGGTGACCCAGAAC
GTCCTGTACGAAAACCAGAAACTTATCGCTAACCAGTTCAATTCCGCCATTGGTAAAATCCAGGACAGCT
TGAGTTCCACAGCCAGCGCCCTCGGGAAATTGCAAGATGTAGTCAATCACAATGCACAAGCCCTGAATAC
TCTCGTCAAGCAACTGTCATCCAAGTTCGGTGCTATATCCTCCGTGCTGAATGATATCCTTAGTAGATTG
GATAAGGTGGAGGCAGAAGTCCAGATCGACCGGCTTATTACTGGAAGGCTGCAGAGTCTGCAGACGTACG
TCACGCAGCAGCTTATCAGAGCCGCCGAGATTAGAGCATCTGCGAATCTGGCTGCTACAAAGATGAGTGA
ATGCGTGCTCGGGCAATCAAAGCGGGTCGACTTTTGTGGGAAGGGGTACCACCTCATGAGCTTCCCCCAA
TCCGCCCCACATGGCGTTGTGTTCCTGCATGTTACTTACGTTCCCGCTCAAGAGAAGAACTTTACTACCG
CTCCGGCGATCTGCCACGACGGTAAGGCACACTTTCCACGCGAAGGCGTCTTTGTTAGCAATGGAACACA
CTGGTTTGTTACCCAGAGGAACTTTTATGAGCCCCAGATAATCACAACCGACAACACATTCGTATCTGGG
AACTGTGACGTAGTTATTGGGATCGTGAACAACACCGTGTACGATCCTCTCCAACCGGAACTTGACTCTT
TCAAGGAGGAACTGGATAAGTACTTTAAGAATCACACCTCACCCGATGTTGACCTCGGCGACATTTCAGG
AATTAATGCTAGCGTGGTGAACATCCAGAAAGAGATTGATAGACTTAACGAAGTGGCCAAGAACCTCAAC
GAATCACTTATTGACCTGCAGGAGCTGGGAAAATATGAGCAGTACATTAAATGGCCTTGGTACATTTGGC
TGGGCTTTATAGCAGGCCTGATCGCTATCGTCATGGTGACCATCATGCTTTGTTGTATGACTAGCTGCTG
CAGCTGCCTCAAGGGCTGTTGTAGCTGCGGCTCTTGCTGTAAATAATGATGAGGATCCAGATCTGCTGTG
CCTTCTAGTTGCCAGCCATCTGTTGTTTGCCCCTCCCCCGTGCCTTCCTTGACCCTGGAAGGTGCCACTC
CCACTGTCCTTTCCTAATAAAATGAGGAAATTGCATCGCATTGTCTGAGTAGGTGTCATTCTATTCTGGG
GGGTGGGGTGGGGCAGGACAGCAAGGGGGAGGATTGGGAAGACAATAGCAGGCATGCTGGGGATGCGGTG
GGCTCTATGGGTACCCAGGTGCTGAAGAATTGACCCGGTTCCTCCTGGGCCAGAAAGAAGCAGGCACATC
CCCTTCTCTGTGACACACCCTGTCCACGCCCCTGGTTCTTAGTTCCAGCCCCACTCATAGGACACTCATA
GCTCAGGAGGGCTCCGCCTTCAATCCCACCCGCTAAAGTACTTGGAGCGGTCTCTCCCTCCCTCATCAGC
CCACCAAACCAAACCTAGCCTCCAAGAGTGGGAAGAAATTAAAGCAAGATAGGCTATTAAGTGCAGAGGG
AGAGAAAATGCCTCCAACATGTGAGGAAGTAATGAGAGAAATCATAGAATTTTAAGGCCATGATTTAAGG
CCAATCGGAAAGAACATGTGAGCAAAAGGCCAGCAAAAGGCCAGGAACCGTAAAAAGGCCGCGTTGCTGG
CGTTTTTCCATAGGCTCCGCCCCCCTGACGAGCATCACAAAAATCGACGCTCAAGTCAGAGGTGGCGAAA
CCCGACAGGACTATAAAGATACCAGGCGTTTCCCCCTGGAAGCTCCCTCGTGCGCTCTCCTGTTCCGACC
CTGCCGCTTACCGGATACCTGTCCGCCTTTCTCCCTTCGGGAAGCGTGGCGCTTTCTCATAGCTCACGCT
GTAGGTATCTCAGTTCGGTGTAGGTCGTTCGCTCCAAGCTGGGCTGTGTGCACGAACCCCCCGTTCAGCC
CGACCGCTGCGCCTTATCCGGTAACTATCGTCTTGAGTCCAACCCGGTAAGACACGACTTATCGCCACTG
GCAGCAGCCACTGGTAACAGGATTAGCAGAGCGAGGTATGTAGGCGGTGCTACAGAGTTCTTGAAGTGGT
GGCCTAACTACGGCTACACTAGAAGAACAGTATTTGGTATCTGCGCTCTGCTGAAGCCAGTTACCTTCGG
AAAAAGAGTTGGTAGCTCTTGATCCGGCAAACAAACCACCGCTGGTAGCGGTGGTTTTTTTGTTTGCAAG
CAGCAGATTACGCGCAGAAAAAAAGGATCTCAAGAAGATCCTTTGATCTTTTCTACGGGGTCTGACGCTC
AGTGGAACGAAAACTCACGTTAAGGGATTTTGGTCATGAGATTATCAAAAAGGATCTTCACCTAGATCCT
TTTAAATTAAAAATGAAGTTTTAAATCAATCTAAAGTATATATGAGTAAACTTGGTCTGACAGTTACCAA
TGCTTAATCAGTGAGGCACCTATCTCAGCGATCTGTCTATTTCGTTCATCCATAGTTGCCTGACTCCCCG
TCGTGTAGATAACTACGATACGGGAGGGCTTACCATCTGGCCCCAGTGCTGCAATGATACCGCGAGACCC
ACGCTCACCGGCTCCAGATTTATCAGCAATAAACCAGCCAGCCGGAAGGGCCGAGCGCAGAAGTGGTCCT
GCAACTTTATCCGCCTCCATCCAGTCTATTAATTGTTGCCGGGAAGCTAGAGTAAGTAGTTCGCCAGTTA
ATAGTTTGCGCAACGTTGTTGCCATTGCTACAGGCATCGTGGTGTCACGCTCGTCGTTTGGTATGGCTTC
ATTCAGCTCCGGTTCCCAACGATCAAGGCGAGTTACATGATCCCCCATGTTGTGCAAAAAAGCGGTTAGC
TCCTTCGGTCCTCCGATCGTTGTCAGAAGTAAGTTGGCCGCAGTGTTATCACTCATGGTTATGGCAGCAC
TGCATAATTCTCTTACTGTCATGCCATCCGTAAGATGCTTTTCTGTGACTGGTGAGTACTCAACCAAGTC
ATTCTGAGAATAGTGTATGCGGCGACCGAGTTGCTCTTGCCCGGCGTCAATACGGGATAATACCGCGCCA
CATAGCAGAACTTTAAAAGTGCTCATCATTGGAAAACGTTCTTCGGGGCGAAAACTCTCAAGGATCTTAC
CGCTGTTGAGATCCAGTTCGATGTAACCCACTCGTGCACCCAACTGATCTTCAGCATCTTTTACTTTCAC
CAGCGTTTCTGGGTGAGCAAAAACAGGAAGGCAAAATGCCGCAAAAAAGGGAATAAGGGCGACACGGAAA
TGTTGAATACTCATACTCTTCCTTTTTCAATATTATTGAAGCATTTATCAGGGTTATTGTCTCATGAGCG
GATACATATTTGAATGTATTTAGAAAAATAAACAAATAGGGGTTCCGCGCACATTTCCCCGAAAAGTGCC
ACCTGACGTCCCAATGATTGCACCATATGCGGTGTGAAATACCGCACAGATGCGTAAGGAGAAAATACCG
CATCAGATTGGCTATTGGCCATTGCATACGTTGTATCCATATCATAATATGTACATTTATATTGGCTCAT
GTCCAACATTACCGCCATGTTGACATTGATTATTGACTAGTTATTAATAGTAATCAATTACGGGGTCATT
AGTTCATAGCCCATATATGGAGTTCCGCGTTACATAACTTACGGTAAATGGCCCGCCTGGCTGACCGCCC
AACGACCCCCGCCCATTGACGTCAATAATGACGTATGTTCCCATAGTAACGCCAATAGGGACTTTCCATT
GACGTCAATGGGTGGAGTATTTACGGTAAACTGCCCACTTGGCAGTACATCAAGTGTATCATATGCCAAG
TACGCCCCCTATTGACGTCAATGACGGTAAATGGCCCGCCTGGCATTATGCCCAGTACATGACCTTATGG
GACTTTCCTACTTGGCAGTACATCTACGTATTAGTCATCGCTATTACCATGGTGATGCGGTTTTGGCAGT
ACATCAATGGGCGTGGATAGCGGTTTGACTCACGGGGATTTCCAAGTCTCCACCCCATTGACGTCAATGG
GAGTTTGTTTTGGCACCAAAATCAACGGGACTTTCCAAAATGTCGTAACAACTCCGCCCCATTGACGCAA
ATGGGCGGTAGGCGTGTACGGTGGGAGGTCTATATAAGCAGAGCTCGTTTAGTGAACCGTCAGATCGCCT
GGAGACGCCATCCACGCTGTTTTGACCTCCATAGAAGACACCGGGACCGATCCAGCCTCCATCGGCTCGC
ATCTCTCCTTCACGCGCCCGCCGCCCTACCTGAGGCCGCCATCCACGCCGGTTGAGTCGCGTTCTGCCGC
CTCCCGCCTGTGGTGCCTCCTGAACTGCGTCCGCCGTCTAGGTAAGTTTAAAGCTCAGGTCGAGACCGGG
CCTTTGTCCGGCGCTCCCTTGGAGCCTACCTAGACTCAGCCGGCTCTCCACGCTTTGCCTGACCCTGCTT
GCTCAACTCTAGTTAACGGTGGAGGGCAGTGTAGTCTGAGCAGTACTCGTTGCTGCCGCGCGCGCCACCA
GACATAATAGCTGACAGACTAACAGACTGTTCCTTTCCATGGGTCTTTTCTGCAGTCACCGTCGTCGACA
CGTGTGATCAGATATCGCGGCCGCTCTAGA
Features (pLannotate 1.2.2; 10 found; start..end, strand, type, name):
      1..3753    +  CDS            S: SPIKE_SARS2 - Experimental evidence at protein level: Swiss-Prot protein existence level 1. [Spike glycoprotein]: May down-regulate host tetherin (BST2) by lysosomal degradation, thereby counteracting its antiviral activity. From Severe acute respiratory syndrome coronavirus 2 (2019-nCoV) (SARS-CoV-2).
   3776..4000    +  polyA_signal   bGH poly(A) signal: bovine growth hormone polyadenylation signal
   4415..5003    -  rep_origin     ori: high-copy-number ColE1/pMB1/pBR322/pUC origin of replication
   5174..6034    -  CDS            AmpR: β-lactamase; bla; confers resistance to ampicillin, carbenicillin, and related antibiotics
   6035..6139    -  promoter       AmpR promoter: bla
   6179..6236    +  misc_feature   bom (fragment): basis of mobility region from pBR322
   6322..6701    +  enhancer       CMV enhancer: human cytomegalovirus immediate early enhancer
   6702..6905    +  promoter       CMV promoter: human cytomegalovirus (CMV) immediate early promoter
   6994..7221    +  LTR            5' LTR (truncated) (fragment): truncated 5' long terminal repeat (LTR) from human T-cell leukemia virus (HTLV) type 1
   7225..7335    +  intron         CMV intron (fragment): modified intron A from human cytomegalovirus
