[The description below was written by a language model from this plasmid's Addgene catalogue record and pLannotate feature annotations shown in this document.]
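Description:
pDMJ2-SARS-CoV-2-Spike (XBB-2a) is a 7,380 nt mammalian expression plasmid built on the pDMJ2 backbone that drives production of a SARS-CoV-2 spike glycoprotein variant for pseudotyping viral particles. In bacteria it is maintained through a high-copy ColE1/pUC-type origin of replication and selected with ampicillin via a β-lactamase gene under its own bla promoter. A short fragment of the pBR322 basis-of-mobility region is also annotated in the backbone. No mammalian selection marker or reporter appears in the feature table, consistent with use by transient transfection.

The expression cassette begins with the human cytomegalovirus immediate-early enhancer and promoter. These are followed by a fragment of the HTLV-1 5' LTR and a fragment of modified CMV intron A, leader elements commonly combined downstream of CMV to boost transcript processing and translation efficiency. The spike open reading frame (about 3.75 kb, generated by gene synthesis) follows and is terminated by the bovine growth hormone polyadenylation signal. No epitope tags are annotated.

The insert carries an extensive set of changes relative to the ancestral spike. In the N-terminal domain these include a deletion of residues 24–26 with A27S, and a deletion of Y144. There are many receptor-binding-domain substitutions, such as R346T, K417N, V445P, N460K, E484A, F486S, F490S and N501Y. D614G, changes near the furin cleavage site (N679K, P681H) and several S2 substitutions are also present. According to the record, the plasmid supplies this envelope protein to create spike-pseudotyped virus. The associated publication concerns computationally designed proteins that mimic antibody immune evasion during viral evolution. The packaging and reporter components that the spike would be paired with are not stated.
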