Addgene plasmid #241122: pDMJ2-SARS-CoV-2-Spike (XBB-2a)
Purpose: Expresses SARS-CoV-2 spike (XBB-2a) protein for creating pseudotyped virus
Depositing lab: Jeremy Luban. Depositing organization: University of Massachusetts, Worcester. Publication: Computationally designed proteins mimic antibody immune evasion in viral evolution. Youssef N, Gurev S, Ghantous F, Brock KP, Jaimes JA, Thadani NN, Dauphin A, Sherman AC, Yurkovetskiy L, Soto D, Estanboulieh R, Kotzen B, Notin P, Kollasch AW, Cohen AA, Dross SE, Erasmus J, Fuller DH, Bjorkman PJ, Lemieux JE, Luban J, Seaman MS, Marks DS. Immunity. 2025 May 6:S1074-7613(25)00178-5. doi: 10.1016/j.immuni.2025.04.015. PubMed 40345199.
Backbone
  Vector backbone: pDMJ2
  Vector type: Mammalian Expression
Growth in bacteria
  Bacterial resistance: Ampicillin, 100 μg/mL
  Growth temperature: 37°C
  Growth strain: DH5alpha
  Copy number: High Copy
Gene/Insert
  Gene/Insert name: Spike (XBB-2a)
  Species: SARS-CoV-2
  Mutation: T19I,L24del,P25del,P26del,A27S,V83A,G142D,Y144del,H146Q,Q183E,V213G,G339D,R346T,L368I,S371F,S373P,S375F,T376A,D405N,R408S,K417N,N440K,V445P,G446S,N460K,S477N,T478K,E484A,F486S,F490S,Q498R,N501Y,Y505H,D614G,H655Y,N679K,P681H,N764K,D796Y,Q954H,N969K
  Entrez Gene: S (a.k.a. GU280_gp02, spike glycoprotein)
  Cloning method: Gene Synthesis
Terms and licenses: Academic/Nonprofit Terms; Industry Terms: Not Available to Industry
How to cite: pDMJ2-SARS-CoV-2-Spike (XBB-2a) was a gift from Jeremy Luban (Addgene plasmid # 241122 ; http://n2t.net/addgene:241122 ; RRID:Addgene_241122)
